Addgene plasmid #209443: pKT-H3.3-K27M-katushka
Purpose: SB-transposable plasmid expressing a mutant histone H3.3-K27M in tandem with Katushka (RFP)
Depositing lab: Maria Castro.
Backbone
  Vector backbone: pKT
  Vector type: Mammalian Expression
Growth in bacteria
  Bacterial resistance: Kanamycin, 50 μg/mL
  Growth temperature: 37°C
  Growth strain: NEB Stable
  Copy number: High Copy
Gene/Insert
  Gene/Insert name: H3.3-K27M
  gRNA/shRNA sequence: Unspecified
  Species: H. sapiens (human)
  Mutation: K27M
  Cloning method: Restriction Enzyme; 5′ cloning site Unknown (unknown if destroyed)
Terms and licenses: Academic/Nonprofit Terms; Industry Terms: Not Available to Industry
How to cite: pKT-H3.3-K27M-katushka was a gift from Maria Castro (Addgene plasmid # 209443 ; http://n2t.net/addgene:209443 ; RRID:Addgene_209443)
