[The description below was written by a language model from this plasmid's Addgene catalogue record and pLannotate feature annotations shown in this document.]
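Description:
pKT-H3.3-K27M-katushka is a mammalian expression plasmid on the pKT backbone, designed as a Sleeping Beauty (SB) transposable donor so that its expression cassette can be integrated into the host genome when SB transposase is supplied. It is maintained in bacteria through a high-copy ColE1/pUC-type origin and selected with kanamycin via an aminoglycoside phosphotransferase gene. The automated annotation of the 5,326 nt sequence does not explicitly mark the transposon inverted repeats. It also flags a very short match to SB100X, about 40 nt, which is far too small to encode a transposase, so the enzyme must presumably come from a separate source. Short T3 and T7 phage promoters flank parts of the backbone.

The payload is a bicistronic cassette. Two fragments matching the mouse cytomegalovirus immediate early promoter lie upstream of the first open reading frame and are the only promoter elements annotated there, although the record does not formally name the promoter. The first cistron encodes human histone variant H3.3 carrying the K27M substitution. The annotation tool matched it to the Drosophila H3.3 homologue, reflecting the strong conservation of this histone. An EMCV IRES follows and drives cap-independent translation of Katushka (TurboFP635), a far-red fluorescent protein, from the same transcript, so that fluorescence reports cells expressing the mutant histone. An SV40 polyadenylation signal lies downstream of the cassette and is annotated on the opposite strand.

According to the record, the plasmid is used for transposon-mediated expression of H3.3-K27M together with a red fluorescent marker. No specific application or model system is stated.
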