Features (pLannotate 1.2.2; 12 found; start..end, strand, type, name):
     17..100     +  promoter       mCMV promoter (fragment): mouse cytomegalovirus (CMV) immediate early promoter
    217..424     +  promoter       mCMV promoter (fragment): mouse cytomegalovirus (CMV) immediate early promoter
    838..1245    +  CDS            His3.3A: H33A_DROME - Experimental evidence at protein level: Swiss-Prot protein existence level 1. Variant histone H3 which replaces conventional H3 in a wide range of nucleosomes in active genes and is specifically enriched in modifications associated with active chromatin. Constitutes the predominant form of histone H3 in non-dividing cells and is incorporated into chromatin independently of DNA synthesis. Deposited at sites of nucleosomal displacement throughout transcribed genes, suggesting that it represents an epigenetic imprint of transcriptionally active chromatin. Nucleosomes wrap and compact
   1262..1834    +  misc_feature   IRES: internal ribosome entry site (IRES) of the encephalomyocarditis virus (EMCV)
   1836..2541    +  CDS            TurboFP635 (fragment): far-red-shifted derivative of red fluorescent protein from Entacmaea quadricolor, also known as Katushka (Shcherbo et al., 2007) mammalian codon-optimized
   2619..2740    -  polyA_signal   SV40 poly(A) signal: SV40 polyadenylation signal
   2763..2834    -  CDS            large T antigen (fragment): large T antigen from SV40 (simian virus 40)
   2842..2860    +  promoter       T3 promoter: promoter for bacteriophage T3 RNA polymerase
   2865..2903    +  CDS            SB100X (fragment): hyperactive variant of the Sleeping Beauty transposase (Mátés et al., 2009)
   3341..3929    -  rep_origin     ori: high-copy-number ColE1/pMB1/pBR322/pUC origin of replication
   4072..4891    -  CDS            KanR (fragment): aminoglycoside phosphotransferase; aph(3')-Ia; confers resistance to kanamycin in bacteria or G418 (Geneticin®) in eukaryotes
   5244..5262    -  promoter       T7 promoter: promoter for bacteriophage T7 RNA polymerase
>Addgene plasmid #209443 | pKT-H3.3-K27M-katushka | addgene full sequence | sequence record 418361 | Addgene NGS Result
GAGTCAATGGGAAAAACCCATTGGAGCCAAGTACACTGACTCAATAGGGACTTTCCATTGGGTTTTGCCC
AGTACATAAGGTCAATAGGGGGTGAGTCAACAGGAAAGTCCCATTGGAGCCAAGTACATTGAGTCAATAG
GGACTTTCCAATGGGTTTTGCCCAGTACATAAGGTCAATGGGAGGTAAGCCAATGGGTTTTTCCCATTAC
TGACATGTATACTGAGTCATTAGGGACTTTCCAATGGGTTTTGCCCAGTACATAAGGTCAATAGGGGTGA
ATCAACAGGAAAGTCCCATTGGAGCCAAGTACACTGAGTCAATAGGGACTTTCCATTGGGTTTTGCCCAG
TACAAAAGGTCAATAGGGGGTGAGTCAATGGGTTTTTCCCATTATTGGCACATACATAAGGTCAATAGGG
GTGACTAGTGGAGAAGAGCATGCTTGAGGGCTGAGTGCCCCTCAGTGGGCAGAGAGCACATGGCCCACAG
TCCCTGAGAAGTTGGGGGGAGGGGTGGGCAATTGAACTGGTGCCTAGAGAAGGTGGGGCTTGGGTAAACT
GGGAAAGTGATGTGGTGTACTGGCTCCACCTTTTTCCCCAGGGTGGGGGAGAACCATATATAAGTGCAGT
AGTCTCTGTGAACATTCAAGCTTCTGCCTTCTCCCTCCTGTGAGTTTGGTAAGTCACTGACTGTCTATGC
CTGGGAAAGGGTGGGCAGGAGATGGGGCAGTGCAGGAAAAGTGGCACTATGAACCCTGCAGCCCTAGGAA
TGCATCTAGACAATTGTACTAACCTTCTTCTCTTTCCTCTCCTGACAGGTTGGTGTACAGCGGCCGCATG
GCTCGTACAAAGCAGACTGCCCGCAAATCGACCGGTGGTAAAGCACCCAGGAAGCAACTGGCTACAAAAG
CCGCTCGCATGAGTGCGCCCTCTACTGGAGGGGTGAAGAAACCTCATCGTTACAGGCCTGGTACTGTGGC
GCTCCGTGAAATTAGACGTTATCAGAAGTCCACTGAACTTCTGATTCGCAAACTTCCCTTCCAGCGTCTG
GTGCGAGAAATTGCTCAGGACTTTAAAACAGATCTGCGCTTCCAGAGCGCAGCTATCGGTGCTTTGCAGG
AGGCAAGTGAGGCCTATCTGGTTGGCCTTTTTGAAGACACCAACCTGTGTGCTATCCATGCCAAACGTGT
AACAATTATGCCAAAAGACATCCAGCTAGCACGCCGCATACGTGGAGAACGTGCTTAAGGATCCCTCGAG
GCCCCTCTCCCTCCCCCCCCCCTAACGTTACTGGCCGAAGCCGCTTGGAATAAGGCCGGTGTGCGTTTGT
CTATATGTTATTTTCCACCATATTGCCGTCTTTTGGCAATGTGAGGGCCCGGAAACCTGGCCCTGTCTTC
TTGACGAGCATTCCTAGGGGTCTTTCCCCTCTCGCCAAAGGAATGCAAGGTCTGTTGAATGTCGTGAAGG
AAGCAGTTCCTCTGGAAGCTTCTTGAAGACAAACAACGTCTGTAGCGACCCTTTGCAGGCAGCGGAACCC
CCCACCTGGCGACAGGTGCCTCTGCGGCCAAAAGCCACGTGTATAAGATACACCTGCAAAGGCGGCACAA
CCCCAGTGCCACGTTGTGAGTTGGATAGTTGTGGAAAGAGTCAAATGGCTCACCTCAAGCGTATTCAACA
AGGGGCTGAAGGATGCCCAGAAGGTACCCCATTGTATGGGATCTGATCTGGGGCCTCGGTGCACATGCTT
TACATGTGTTTAGTCGAGGTTAAAAAACGTCTAGGCCCCCCGAACCACGGGGACGTGGTTTTCCTTTGAA
AAACACGATGATAATATGGTGGGTGAGGATAGCGTGCTGATCACCGAGAACATGCACATGAAACTGTACA
TGGAGGGCACCGTGAACGACCACCACTTCAAGTGCACATCCGAGGGCGAAGGCAAGCCCTACGAGGGCAC
CCAGACCATGAAGATCAAGGTGGTCGAGGGCGGCCCTCTCCCCTTCGCCTTCGACATCCTGGCTACCAGC
TTCATGTACGGCAGCAAAACCTTTATCAACCACACCCAGGGCATCCCCGACTTCTTTAAGCAGTCCTTCC
CTGAGGGCTTCACATGGGAGAGGATCACCACATACGAAGACGGGGGCGTGCTGACCGCTACCCAGGACAC
CAGCCTCCAGAACGGCTGCCTCATCTACAACGTCAAGATCAACGGGGTGAACTTCCCATCCAACGGCCCT
GTGATGCAGAAGAAAACACTCGGCTGGGAGGCCAGCACCGAGATGCTGTACCCCGCTGACAGCGGCCTGA
GAGGCCATAGCCAGATGGCCCTGAAGCTCGTGGGCGGGGGCTACCTGCACTGCTCCCTCAAGACCACATA
CAGATCCAAGAAACCCGCTAAGAACCTCAAGATGCCCGGCTTCTACTTCGTGGACAGGAGACTGGAAAGA
ATCAAGGAGGCCGACAAAGAGACCTACGTCGAGCAGCACGAGATGGCTGTGGCCAGGTACTGCGACCTGC
CTAGCAAACTGGGGCACAGCTCCGGACTCAGATAACGTACGTGCGCGCGAATGCATCCAGATCTAGGTAC
CAGGGCCCAGCTAGCTGGCCAGACATGATAAGATACATTGATGAGTTTGGACAAACCACAACTAGAATGC
AGTGAAAAAAATGCTTTATTTGTGAAATTTGTGATGCTATTGCTTTATTTGTAACCATTATAAGCTGCAA
TAAACAAGTTAACAACAACAATTGCATTCATTTTATGTTTCAGGTTCAGGGGGAGGTGTGGGAGGTTTTT
TAAAGCAAGTAAAACCTCTACAAATGTGGTATGGAATTATCAATTAACCCTCACTAAAGGGAGACCAAGT
TAAACAATTTAAAGGCAATGCTACCAAATACTAATTGAGTGTATGTAAACTTCTGACCCACTGGGAATGT
GATGAAAGAAATAAAAGCTGAAATGAATCATTCTCTCTACTATTATTCTGATATTTCACATTCTTAAAAT
AAAGTGGTGATCCTAACTGACCTAAGACAGGGAATTTTTACTAGGATTAAATGTCAGGAATTGTGAAAAA
GTGAGTTTAAATGTATTTGGCTAAGGTGTATGTAAACTTCCGACTTCAACTGTATAGGGATCTGGTACCA
TTTAAATCTGTTCCGCTTCCTCGCTCACTGACTCGCTGCGCTCGGTCGTTCGGCTGCGGCGAGCGGTATC
AGCTCACTCAAAGGCGGTAATACGGTTATCCACAGAATCAGGGGATAACGCAGGAAAGAACATGTGAGCA
AAAGGCCAGCAAAAGGCCAGGAACCGTAAAAAGGCCGCGTTGCTGGCGTTTTTCCATAGGCTCCGCCCCC
CTGACGAGCATCACAAAAATCGACGCTCAAGTCAGAGGTGGCGAAACCCGACAGGACTATAAAGATACCA
GGCGTTTCCCCCTGGAAGCTCCCTCGTGCGCTCTCCTGTTCCGACCCTGCCGCTTACCGGATACCTGTCC
GCCTTTCTCCCTTCGGGAACCGTGGCGCTTTCTCATAGCTCACGCTGTAGGTATCTCAGTTCGGTGTAGG
TCGTTCGCTCCAAGCTGGGCTGTGTGCACGAACCCCCCGTTCAGCCCGACCGCTGCGCCTTATCCGGTAA
CTATCGTCTTGAGTCCAACCCGGTAAGACACGACTTATCGCCACTGGCAGCAGCCACTGGTAACAGGATT
AGCAGAGCGAGGTATGTAGGCGGTGCTACAGAGTTCTTGAAGTGGTGGCCTAACTACGGCTACACTAGAA
GAACAGTATTTGGTATCTGCGCTCTGCTGAAGCCAGTTACCTTCGGAAAAAGAGTTGGTAGCTCTTGATC
CGGCAAACAAACCACCGCTGGTAGCGGTGGTTTTTTTGTTTGCAAGCAGCAGATTACGCGCAGAAAAAAA
GGATCTCAAGAAGATCCTTTGATCTTTTCTACGGGGTCTGACGCTCAGTGGAACGAAAACTCACGTTAAG
GGATTTTGGTCATGAGATTATCAAAAAGGATCTTCACCTAGATCCTTTTTGCCAGTGTTACAACCAATTA
ACCAATTCTGATTAGAAAAACTCATCGAGCATCAAATGAAACTGCAATTTATTCCAATTTATTCATATCA
GGATTATCAATACCATATTTTTGAAAAAGCCGTTTCTGTAATGAAGGAGAAAACTCACCGAGGCAGTTCC
ATAGGATGGCAAGATCCTGGTATCGGTCTGCGATTCCGACTCGTCCAACATCAATACAACCTATTAATTT
CCCCTCGTCAAAAATAAGGTTATCAAGTGAGAAATCACCATGAGTGACGACTGAATCCGGTGAGAATGGC
AAAAGTTTATGCATTTCTTTCCAGACTTGTTCAACAGGCCAGCCATTACGCTCGTCATCAAAATCACTCG
CATCAACCAAACCGTTATTCATTCGTGATTGCGCCTGAGCGAGACGAAATACGCGATCGCTGTTAAAAGG
ACAATTACAAACAGGAATCGAATGCAACCGGCGCAGGAACACTGCCAGCGCATCAACAATATTTTCACCT
GAATCAGGATATTCTTCTAATACCTGGAATGCTGTTTTTCCGGGGATCGCAGTGGTGAGTAACCATGCAT
CATCAGGAGTACGGATAAAATGCTTGATGGTCGGAAGAGGCATAAATTCCGTCAGCCAGTTTAGTCTGAC
CATCTCATCTGTAACATCATTGGCAACGCTACCTTTGCCATGTTTCAGAAACAACTCTGGCGCATCGGGC
TTCCCATACAAGCGATAGATTGTCGCACCTGATTGCCCGACATTATCGCGAGCCCATTTATACCCATATA
AATCAGCATCCATGTTGGAATTTAATCGCGGCCTCGACGTTTCCCGTTGAATATGGCTCATAACACCCCT
TGTATTACTGTTTATGTAAGCAGACAGTTTTATTGTTCATGATGCAGCTGGATCCAGATCCCTATACAGT
TGAAGTCGGAAGTTTACATACACTTAAGTTGGAGTCATTAAAACTCGTTTTTCAACTACTCCACAAATTT
CTTGTTAACAAACAATAGTTTTGGCAAGTCAGTTAGGACATCTACTTTGTGCATGACACAAGTCATTTTT
CCAACAATTGTTTACAGACAGATTATTTCACTTATAATTCACTGTATCACAATTCCAGTGGGTCAGAAGT
TTACATACACTAAGTTGACTGTGCCTTTAAACAGCTTGGAAAATTCCAGAAAATGATGGTCTCCCTATAG
TGAGTCGTATTAGATCCCGGGATTACTAGTTTAAACCTAGGATGCATACCGGTCAAGCTAGCGATAATTC
CTGCAG
